Addgene plasmid #229467: pVF42
Purpose: Expresses RssB with S29C & E229C mutation
Depositing lab: Alexandra Deaconescu. Depositing organization: Brown University. Publication: Structural basis for inhibition of a response regulator of sigma(S) stability by a ClpXP antiadaptor. Dorich V, Brugger C, Tripathi A, Hoskins JR, Tong S, Suhanovsky MM, Sastry A, Wickner S, Gottesman S, Deaconescu AM. Genes Dev. 2019 Jun 1;33(11-12):718-732. doi: 10.1101/gad.320168.118. Epub 2019 Apr 11. PubMed 30975721.
Backbone
  Vector backbone: pOKD5
  Backbone size w/o insert (bp): 3787
  Vector type: Bacterial Expression
Growth in bacteria
  Bacterial resistance: Ampicillin, 100 μg/mL
  Growth temperature: 37°C
  Growth strain: DH5alpha
  Growth instructions: The depositing lab recommends alpha-select for plasmid storage and propagation and BL21 DE3 for protein expression.
  Copy number: Unknown
Gene/Insert
  Gene/Insert name: RssB (S29C, E229C)
  Species: E. coli
  Insert size (bp): 1012
  Mutation: S29C, E229C
  Promoter: T7
  Cloning method: Other
Terms and licenses: Academic/Nonprofit Terms; Industry Terms: Not Available to Industry
How to cite: pVF42 was a gift from Alexandra Deaconescu (Addgene plasmid # 229467 ; http://n2t.net/addgene:229467 ; RRID:Addgene_229467)
