[The description below was written by a language model from this plasmid's Addgene catalogue record and pLannotate feature annotations shown in this document.]
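Description:
pVF42 is a bacterial expression plasmid built on the pOKD5 backbone that produces a double-cysteine variant of the Escherichia coli response regulator RssB (S29C, E229C). The sequenced record is 4,988 nt, somewhat larger than the sum of the listed backbone and insert sizes. Replication relies on a medium-copy p15A origin, which is compatible with ColE1-type plasmids, and an f1 origin is also present. Selection is by ampicillin through an intact β-lactamase gene driven by its own promoter. The annotation also picks up several remnants: two adjoining KanR fragments, a partial tnpR, and short bom and RSF origin fragments. These appear to be leftovers of the backbone's construction history, and the catalogue lists only ampicillin resistance.

The expression cassette follows the standard pET-style layout. A T7 promoter is followed by a lac operator and the phage T7 gene 10 ribosome binding site, then the rssB coding sequence and a T7 terminator. Transcription therefore requires a host supplying T7 RNA polymerase, such as a DE3 lysogen, and is expected to be IPTG-inducible. Downstream of rssB the table annotates a short polyhistidine stretch and a small fragment resembling a T7 gene 10B-derived tag. The histidines suggest a C-terminal affinity tag, but the record does not state whether they are fused in frame.

RssB is the adaptor that delivers the stationary-phase sigma factor RpoS to the ClpXP protease. The associated study concerns the structural basis of RssB inhibition by an antiadaptor. The record does not state the purpose of the paired cysteine substitutions. Engineered cysteines of this kind are commonly used for disulfide crosslinking or site-specific labelling in biochemical and structural work on purified recombinant protein.
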