Features (pLannotate 1.2.2; 17 found; start..end, strand, type, name):
    244..348     -  promoter       AmpR promoter: bla
    429..620     -  CDS            tnpR (fragment): TNR3_ECOLX - Experimental evidence at protein level: Swiss-Prot protein existence level 1. Resolvase catalyzes the resolution (a site-specific recombination) of the cointegrated replicon to yield the final transposition products. From Escherichia coli.
    637..655     +  promoter       T7 promoter: promoter for bacteriophage T7 RNA polymerase
    656..680     +  protein_bind   lac operator: The lac repressor binds to the lac operator to inhibit transcription in E. coli. This inhibition can be relieved by adding lactose or isopropyl-β-D-thiogalactopyranoside (IPTG). lac repressor encoded by lacI
    695..717     +  RBS            RBS: efficient ribosome binding site from bacteriophage T7 gene 10 (Olins and Rangwala, 1989)
    725..1735    +  CDS            rssB: RSSB_ECOLI - Also known as hnr, sprE, ychL. Experimental evidence at protein level: Swiss-Prot protein existence level 1. Regulates the turnover of the sigma S factor (RpoS) by promoting its proteolysis in exponentially growing cells. Acts by binding and delivering RpoS to the ClpXP protease. RssB is not co- degraded with RpoS, but is released from the complex and can initiate a new cycle of RpoS recognition and degradation. In stationary phase, could also act as an anti-sigma factor and reduce the ability of RpoS to activate gene expression. Is also involved in the regulation of the mRNA poly
   1785..1802    +  CDS            9xHis (fragment): 9xHis affinity tag
   1812..1861    +  CDS            SET1 (fragment): solubility-enhancement tag derived from T7 phage gene 10B
   1869..1916    +  terminator     T7 terminator: transcription terminator for bacteriophage T7 RNA polymerase
   1953..2381    +  rep_origin     f1 ori (sequence partly withheld): f1 bacteriophage origin of replication; arrow indicates direction of (+) strand synthesis
   2434..2491    +  promoter       AmpR promoter (fragment): bla
   2500..2760    -  CDS            KanR (fragment): aminoglycoside phosphotransferase; aph(3')-Ia; confers resistance to kanamycin in bacteria or G418 (Geneticin®) in eukaryotes
   2761..3066    -  CDS            KanR (fragment): aminoglycoside phosphotransferase; aph(3')-Ia; confers resistance to kanamycin in bacteria or G418 (Geneticin®) in eukaryotes
   3393..3419    +  misc_feature   bom (fragment): basis of mobility region from pBR322
   3518..3573    -  rep_origin     RSF ori (fragment): Plasmids containing the RSF 1030 origin of replication can be propagated in E. coli cells that contain additional plasmids with compatible origins.
   3661..4206    -  rep_origin     p15A ori: Plasmids containing the medium-copy-number p15A origin of replication can be propagated in E. coli cells that contain a second plasmid with the ColE1 origin.
   4371..243     -  CDS            AmpR (across the origin): β-lactamase; bla; confers resistance to ampicillin, carbenicillin, and related antibiotics
>Addgene plasmid #229467 | pVF42 | addgene full sequence | sequence record 457022 | Addgene NGS Result
ACGGGATAATACCGCGCCACATAGCAGAACTTTAAAAGTGCTCATCATTGGAAAACGTTCTTCGGGGCGA
AAACTCTCAAGGATCTTACCGCTGTTGAGATCCAGTTCGATGTAACCCACTCGTGCACCCAACTGATCTT
CAGCATCTTTTACTTTCACCAGCGTTTCTGGGTGAGCAAAAACAGGAAGGCAAAATGCCGCAAAAAAGGG
AATAAGGGCGACACGGAAATGTTGAATACTCATACTCTTCCTTTTTCAATATTATTGAAGCATTTATCAG
GGTTATTGTCTCATGAGCGGATACATATTTGAATGTATTTAGAAAAATAAACAAATAGGGGTTCCGCGCA
CATTTCCCCGAAAAGTGCCACCTGACGTCTAAGAAACCATTATTATCATGACATTAACCTATAAAAATAG
GCGTATCACGAGGCCCTTTCGTCTTCAAGAATTTTATAAACCGTGGAGCGGGCAATACTGAGCTGATGAG
CAATTTCCGTTGCACCAGTGCCCTTCTGATGAAGCGTCAGCACGACGTTCCTGTCCACGGTACGCCTGCG
GCCAAATTTGATTCCTTTCAGCTTTGCTTCCTGTCGGCCCTCATTCGTGCGCTCTAGGATCTCGATCCCG
CGAAATTAATACGACTCACTATAGGGGAATTGTGAGCGGATAACAATTCCCCTCTAGAAATAATTTTGTT
TAACTTTAAGAAGGAGATATACATATGACGCAGCCATTGGTCGGAAAACAGATTCTCATTGTTGAAGATG
AGCAGGTATTTCGCTCGCTTCTGGATTCATGGTTTTCCTGCTTGGGAGCGACAACGGTACTGGCGGCTGA
TGGGGTGGATGCCCTTGAGTTGCTGGGAGGTTTCACTCCAGACCTGATGATATGTGATATCGCGATGCCA
CGAATGAACGGGCTTAAACTGCTGGAGCATATACGTAACAGAGGCGACCAGACCCCAGTTCTGGTGATAT
CTGCCACTGAAAATATGGCAGATATTGCCAAAGCGTTACGTCTGGGCGTTGAAGATGTTTTGCTGAAACC
AGTTAAAGATCTGAATCGCTTGCGCGAGATGGTTTTTGCCTGTCTCTATCCCAGCATGTTTAATTCGCGC
GTTGAGGAAGAGGAAAGGCTTTTTCGCGACTGGGATGCAATGGTTGATAACCCTGCCGCAGCGGCGAAAT
TATTACAGGAACTACAACCGCCGGTTCAGCAGGTGATTTCCCATTGCCGGGTTAATTATCGTCAATTGGT
TGCCGCGGACAAACCCGGCCTGGTGCTTGATATTGCCGCACTTTCGGAAAACGATCTGGCATTTTATTGC
CTTGATGTCACCCGAGCTGGACATAATGGCGTACTTGCTGCCTTGTTATTACGCGCATTGTTTAACGGAT
TATTACAGTGCCAGCTTGCACACCAAAATCAACGGTTGCCAGAGTTGGGCGCGTTATTGAAGCAGGTAAA
CCATTTACTTCGTCAGGCCAATCTGCCGGGGCAGTTTCCGCTATTAGTTGGCTATTATCATCGCGAACTG
AAAAATCTCATTCTGGTTTCTGCGGGTCTGAATGCGACGTTAAATACCGGCGAACACCAGGTGCAAATCA
GTAATGGTGTTCCGTTAGGCACTTTAGGTAACGCTTATTTGAATCAATTGAGCCAGCGATGCGATGCCTG
GCAATGCCAAATATGGGGAACCGGTGGTCGACTGCGCTTGATGTTGTCTGCAGAATGAGGATCCGAATTC
GAGCTCCGTCGACAAGCTTGCGGCCGCACTCGAGCACCACCACCACCACCACTGAGATCCGGCTGCTAAC
AAAGCCCGAAAGGAAGCTGAGTTGGCTGCTGCCACCGCTGAGCAATAACTAGCATAACCCCTTGGGGCCT
CTAAACGGGTCTTGAGGGGTTTTTTGCTGAAAGGAGGAACTATATCCGGATTGGCGAATGGG
[124 nt withheld, positions 1953-2076]
C
[91 nt withheld, positions 2078-2168]
A
[49 nt withheld, positions 2170-2218]
CCTTTGACGTTGGAGTCCACGTTCTTT
[37 nt withheld, positions 2246-2282]
ACCCTATCTCGGTCTATTCTTTTGATTTATAAGGGATTTTGCCGATTTCGGCCTATTGGTTAAAAAATGA
GCTGATTTAACAAAAATTTAACGCGAATTTTAACAAAATATTAACGCTTACAATTTAGGTGGCACTTTTC
GGGGAAATGTGCGCGGAACCCCTATTTGTTTATTTTTCTAAATACATTCAAATATGTATCCGCTCATGAA
TTAATTCTTAGAAAAACTCATCGAGCATCAAATGAAACTGCAATTTATTCATATCAGGATTATCAATACC
ATATTTTTGAAAAAGCCGTTTCTGTAATGAAGGAGAAAACTCACCGAGGCAGTTCCATAGGATGGCAAGA
TCCTGGTATCGGTCTGCGATTCCGACTCGTCCAACATCAATACAACCTATTAATTTCCCCTCGTCAAAAA
TAAGGTTATCAAGTGAGAAATCACCATGAGTGACGACTGAATCCGGTGAGAATGGCAACCCGGGGATCGC
AGTGGTGAGTAACCATGCATCATCAGGAGTACGGATAAAATGCTTGATGGTCGGAAGAGGCATAAATTCC
GTCAGCCAGTTTAGTCTGACCATCTCATCTGTAACATCATTGGCAACGCTACCTTTGCCATGTTTCAGAA
ACAACTCTGGCGCATCGGGCTTCCCATACAATCGATAGATTGTCGCACCTGATTGCCCGACATTATCGCG
AGCCCATTTATACCCATATAAATCAGCATCCATGTTGGAATTTAATCGCGGCAGATAAGACGTTTCCCGT
TGAATATGGCTCATAACACCCCTTGTATTACTGTTTATGTAAGCAGACAGTTTTATTGTTCATGATGATA
TATTTTTATCTTGTGCAATGTAACATCAGAGATTTTGAGACACAACGTGGCTTTGTTGAATAAATCGAAC
TTTTGCTGAGTTGAAGGATCAGATCACGCATCTTCCCGACAACGCAGACCGTTCCGTGGCAAAGCAAAAG
TTCAAAATCACCAACTGGTCCACCTACAACAAAGCTCTCATCAACCGTGGCTCCCTCACTTTCTGGCTGG
ATGATGGGGCGATTCAGGCCTGGAATGAGTCAGCAACACCTTCTTCACGAGGCAGACCTCAGCGCTAGCG
GAGTGTATACTGGCTTACTATGTTGGCACTGATGAGGGTGTCAGTGAAGTGCTTCATGTGGCAGGAGAAA
AAAGGCTGCACCGGTGCGTCAGCAGAATATGTGATACAGGATATATTCCGCTTCCTCGCTCACTGACTCG
CTACGCTCGGTCGTTCGACTGCGGCGAGCGGAAATGGCTTACGAACGGGGCGGAGATTTCCTGGAAGATG
CCAGGAAGATACTTAACAGGGAAGTGAGAGGGCCGCGGCAAAGCCGTTTTTCCATAGGCTCCGCCCCCCT
GACAAGCATCACGAAATCTGACGCTCAAATCAGTGGTGGCGAAACCCGACAGGACTATAAAGATACCAGG
CGTTTCCCCCTGGCGGCTCCCTCGTGCGCTCTCCTGTTCCTGCCTTTCGGTTTACCGGTGTCATTCCGCT
GTTATGGCCGCGTTTGTCTCATTCCACGCCTGACACTCAGTTCCGGGTAGGCAGTTCGCTCCAAGCTGGA
CTGTATGCACGAACCCCCCGTTCAGTCCGACCGCTGCGCCTTATCCGGTAACTATCGTCTTGAGTCCAAC
CCGGAAAGACATGCAAAAGCACCACTGGCAGCAGCCACTGGTAATTGATTTAGAGGAGTTAGTCTTGAAG
TCATGAGCCGGTTAAGGCTAAACTGAAAGGACAAGTTTTGGTGACTGCGCTCCTCCAAGCCAGTTACCTC
GGTTCAAAGAGTTGGTAGCTCAGAGAACCTTCGAAAAACCGCCCTGCAAGGCGGTTTTTTCGTTTTCAGA
GCAAGAGATTACGCGCAGACCAAAACGATCTCAAGAAGATCATCTTATTAAGGGGTCTGACGCTCAGTGG
AACGAAAACTCACGTTAAGGGATTTTGGTCATGAGATTATCAAAAAGGATCTTCACCTAGATCCTTTTAA
ATTAAAAATGAAGTTTTAAATCAATCTAAAGTATATATGAGTAAACTTGGTCTGACAGTTACCAATGCTT
AATCAGTGAGGCACCTATCTCAGCGATCTGTCTATTTCGTTCATCCATAGTTGCCTGACTCCCCGTCGTG
TAGATAACTACGATACGGGAGGGCTTACCATCTGGCCCCAGTGCTGCAATGATACCGCGAGACCCACGCT
CACCGGCTCCAGATTTATCAGCAATAAACCAGCCAGCCGGAAGGGCCGAGCGCAGAAGTGGTCCTGCAAC
TTTATCCGCCTCCATCCAGTCTATTAATTGTTGCCGGGAAGCTAGAGTAAGTAGTTCGCCAGTTAATAGT
TTGCGCAACGTTGTTGCCATTGCTGCAGGCATCGTGGTGTCACGCTCGTCGTTTGGTATGGCTTCATTCA
GCTCCGGTTCCCAACGATCAAGGCGAGTTACATGATCCCCCATGTTGTGCAAAAAAGCGGTTAGCTCCTT
CGGTCCTCCGATCGTTGTCAGAAGTAAGTTGGCCGCAGTGTTATCACTCATGGTTATGGCAGCACTGCAT
AATTCTCTTACTGTCATGCCATCCGTAAGATGCTTTTCTGTGACTGGTGAGTACTCAACCAAGTCATTCT
GAGAATAGTGTATGCGGCGACCGAGTTGCTCTTGCCCGGCGTCAAC
